Addgene plasmid #156533: pD649-HAsp-TNFRSF19-Fc(DAPA)-AviTag-6xHis
Purpose: Mammalian expression of cell-surface protein extracellular domain fused to Fc(DAPA)-Avi-6xHis. Protein is secreted from cells.
Depositing lab: Chris Garcia. Depositing organization: Stanford University. Publication: A Human IgSF Cell-Surface Interactome Reveals a Complex Network of Protein-Protein Interactions. Wojtowicz WM, Vielmetter J, Fernandes RA, Siepe DH, Eastman CL, Chisholm GB, Cox S, Klock H, Anderson PW, Rue SM, Miller JJ, Glaser SM, Bragstad ML, Vance J, Lam AW, Lesley SA, Zinn K, Garcia KC. Cell. 2020 Aug 20;182(4):1027-1043.e17. doi: 10.1016/j.cell.2020.07.025. PubMed 32822567.
Backbone
  Vector backbone: pD649
  Backbone size w/o insert (bp): 6106
  Vector type: Mammalian Expression
Growth in bacteria
  Bacterial resistance: Ampicillin, 100 μg/mL
  Growth temperature: 37°C
  Growth strain: DH5alpha
  Copy number: High Copy
Gene/Insert
  Gene/Insert name: TNFRSF19 (alt name: TNR19)
  Species: H. sapiens (human)
  Insert size (bp): 423
  Mutation: Fc region of human IgG contains D265A and P329A mutations (DAPA)
  Entrez Gene: TNFRSF19 (a.k.a. TAJ, TAJ-alpha, TRADE, TROY)
  Promoter: CMV/SP6
  Tag / fusion protein: Fc(DAPA)-AviTag-6xHis (C terminal on backbone)
  Cloning method: Restriction Enzyme; 5′ cloning site GCGGCCGC (not destroyed); 3′ cloning site GGCGCGCC (not destroyed)
  Sequencing primers: 5′ ATTTAGGTGACACTATAG; 3′ CACGTACCAGTTGAACTTCACC
Resource information
  A portion of this plasmid was derived from a plasmid made by: synthesis by ThermoFisher
Terms and licenses: Academic/Nonprofit Terms; Industry Terms: Not Available to Industry
Depositor comments: Some plasmids in this collection may have an IS4-like element ISVsa5 family transposase upstream of the CMV promoter.
How to cite: pD649-HAsp-TNFRSF19-Fc(DAPA)-AviTag-6xHis was a gift from Chris Garcia (Addgene plasmid # 156533 ; http://n2t.net/addgene:156533 ; RRID:Addgene_156533)
