[The description below was written by a language model from this plasmid's Addgene catalogue record and pLannotate feature annotations shown in this document.]
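Description:
pD649-HAsp-TNFRSF19-Fc(DAPA)-AviTag-6xHis is a mammalian expression plasmid built on the pD649 backbone for producing a secreted, soluble form of the human TNFRSF19 (TROY/TAJ) extracellular domain. It is propagated in E. coli as a high-copy plasmid through a ColE1/pUC-type origin and selected with ampicillin via the β-lactamase gene. The sequenced record (about 6.5 kb) also carries an SV40 early promoter/EM7 promoter unit driving a puromycin N-acetyltransferase coding sequence followed by an SV40 polyadenylation signal. This could in principle allow puromycin selection in mammalian cells, although the catalogue entry does not list a mammalian marker. Short fragments annotated as f1 ori, lacZα, KanR and ble appear to be backbone remnants rather than functional parts.

The expression cassette uses the CMV enhancer and immediate-early promoter, with a fragment of CMV intron A, and an SP6 promoter sits just upstream of the coding region. The open reading frame begins with a secretion signal: the plasmid name indicates an HA signal peptide, whereas the automated annotation labels a partial match here as an immunoglobulin heavy chain signal sequence. The TNFRSF19 ectodomain follows, cloned between NotI and AscI sites that are preserved. It is fused at its C terminus to a human IgG1 Fc carrying the D265A and P329A (DAPA) substitutions, which are generally used to reduce Fc effector binding. An AviTag for site-specific enzymatic biotinylation and a 6xHis tag for metal-affinity purification come next, and a bGH polyadenylation signal terminates the transcript.

The dimeric Fc fusion is secreted into the culture medium. The plasmid belongs to a collection made for mapping extracellular protein-protein interactions among human cell-surface proteins. The depositor notes that some plasmids in this collection may carry an IS4-like transposase insertion upstream of the CMV promoter, but no such element is annotated in this feature table.
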