Features (pLannotate 1.2.2; 21 found; start..end, strand, type, name):
    275..383     -  rep_origin     f1 ori (fragment): f1 bacteriophage origin of replication; arrow indicates direction of (+) strand synthesis
    384..495     -  polyA_signal   bGH poly(A) signal: bovine growth hormone polyadenylation signal
    710..1387    -  CDS            IGHG1 (fragment): IGHG1_HUMAN - Experimental evidence at protein level: Swiss-Prot protein existence level 1. Constant region of immunoglobulin heavy chains. Immunoglobulins, also known as antibodies, are membrane-bound or secreted glycoproteins produced by B lymphocytes. In the recognition phase of humoral immunity, the membrane-bound immunoglobulins serve as receptors which, upon binding of a specific antigen, trigger the clonal expansion and differentiation of B lymphocytes into immunoglobulins- secreting plasma cells. Secreted immunoglobulins mediate the effector phase of humoral immunity, which results in
   1397..1873    -  CDS            TNFRSF19 (fragment): TNR19_HUMAN - Also known as TAJ, TROY. Experimental evidence at protein level: Swiss-Prot protein existence level 1. Can mediate activation of JNK and NF-kappa-B. May promote caspase-independent cell death. From Homo sapiens (Human).
   1934..1971    -  CDS            IgH signal sequence (fragment): signal sequence from the mouse immunoglobulin heavy chain variable region
   1975..1993    -  promoter       SP6 promoter: promoter for bacteriophage SP6 RNA polymerase
   2045..2088    -  intron         CMV intron (fragment): modified intron A from human cytomegalovirus
   2224..2427    -  promoter       CMV promoter: human cytomegalovirus (CMV) immediate early promoter
   2428..2731    -  enhancer       CMV enhancer: human cytomegalovirus immediate early enhancer
   2974..2990    -  protein_bind   lac operator: The lac repressor binds to the lac operator to inhibit transcription in E. coli. This inhibition can be relieved by adding lactose or isopropyl-β-D-thiogalactopyranoside (IPTG). lac repressor encoded by lacI
   3446..3465    +  CDS            lacZα (fragment): LacZα fragment of β-galactosidase; lacZ fragment
   3490..3507    -  terminator     rrnB T2 terminator (fragment): transcription terminator T2 from the E. coli rrnB gene
   3732..4320    -  rep_origin     ori: high-copy-number ColE1/pMB1/pBR322/pUC origin of replication
   4431..4455    +  CDS            KanR (fragment): aminoglycoside phosphotransferase; aph(3')-Ia; confers resistance to kanamycin
   4485..4581    +  promoter       AmpR promoter (fragment): bla
   4584..5444    +  CDS            AmpR: β-lactamase; bla; confers resistance to ampicillin, carbenicillin, and related antibiotics
   5497..5618    -  polyA_signal   SV40 poly(A) signal: SV40 polyadenylation signal
   5613..5738    -  CDS            ble (fragment): BLE_KLEPN - Experimental evidence at protein level: Swiss-Prot protein existence level 1. Binding protein with a strong affinity to the bleomycin family of antibiotics. Binds to CL990; an antimitotic-antibiotic compound. From Klebsiella pneumoniae.
   5748..6347    -  CDS            PuroR (fragment): puromycin N-acetyltransferase; pac from Streptomyces; confers resistance to puromycin
   6366..6413    -  promoter       EM7 promoter: synthetic bacterial promoter&nbsp
   6461..261     -  promoter       SV40 promoter (across the origin): SV40 enhancer and early promoter
>Addgene plasmid #156533 | pD649-HAsp-TNFRSF19-Fc(DAPA)-AviTag-6xHis | addgene full sequence | sequence record 368608 | Addgene NGS Result
CTCGGCCTCTGCATAAATAAAAAAAATTAGTCAGCCATGGGGCGGAGAATGGGCGGAACTGGGCGGAGTT
AGGGGCGGGATGGGCGGAGTTAGGGGCGGGACTATGGTTGCTGACTAATTGAGATGCATGCTTTGCATAC
TTCTGCCTGCTGGGGAGCCTGGGGACTTTCCACACCTGGTTGCTGACTAATTGAGATGCATGCTTTGCAT
ACTTCTGCCTGCTGGGGAGCCTGGGGACTTTCCACACCCTAACTGACACACATTCCACAGAATTAATTCG
CGTTAAATTTTTGTTAAATCAGCTCATTTTTTAACCAATAGGCCGAAATCGGCAAAATCCCTTATAAATC
AAAAGAATAGACCGAGATAGGGTTGAGTGTTGTGATGCAATTTCCTCATTTTATTAGGAAAGGACAGTGG
GAGTGGCACCTTCCAGGGTCAAGGAAGGCACGGGGGAGGGGCAAACAACAGATGGCTGGCAACTAGAAGG
CACAGTCGAGGCTGATTTTCTCTATCTATTTATTTTACTACTCAAGACTATCTTGCAAAGTAGAAGAACC
CTGTCTGCAGTATGACGACCGTGTATACCCGATTGGCTTACCGGGTAACGCGTTGTGCCAGTGACTACAG
GCCGGCCTTAGTGGTGATGGTGGTGGTGTTCATGCCACTCAATCTTCTGAGCCTCGAAAATATCATTAAG
ACCGCTGCCGCCGGGGCTCAGGCTCAGGGACTTCTGGGTGTAGTGGTTGTGCAGGGCCTCGTGCATCACG
CTGCAGCTGAACACGTTGCCCTGCTGCCACCTGGACTTGTCCACGGTCAGCTTGCTGTACAGGAAGAAGC
TGCCGTCGCTGTCCAGCACTGGGGGGGTGGTCTTGTAGTTGTTCTCGGGCTGGCCGTTGCTCTCCCACTC
CACGGCGATATCGCTGGGGTAGAAGCCCTTCACCAGACAGGTCAGGGACACCTGGTTCTTGGTCATCTCC
TCCCGGCTGGGGGGCAGGGTGTACACCTGGGGCTCCCGTGGCTGGCCCTTGGCCTTGCTGATTGTCTTTT
CGATTGGGGCAGCCAGGGCCTTGTTGGAGACTTTGCACTTGTATTCTTTGCCGTTCAGCCAGTCCTGGTG
CAGCACGGTCAGCACGGACACCACCCTGTAGGTGCTGTTGTACTGCTCCTCTCTGGGCTTGGTCTTGGCG
TTGTGCACCTCCACGCCGTCCACGTACCAGTTGAACTTCACCTCTGGGTCCTCGTGGGACACGGCCACCA
CCACGCAGGTCACCTCGGGGGTCCTGCTGATCATCAGGGTGTCCTTGGGCTTGGGGGGGAACAGGAACAC
GGAAGGCCCTCCCAGCAGTTCTGGAGCTGGGCAGGGGGGGCAGGTGTGGGTCTTGTCGCCGCCCGGCGCG
CCAAGAGCTGTGTCTCTTGGAGAGCTGGCGGTGCTGGCGATCTTGACCAGGTTCACTTTGCTGGCGCAGT
GAGGTTCATAAGGAGGTGGAGGGTCGCCACATGGCACGCATTCCATGTCCTGGAATCCCACGAGCTTGGT
CTTTCTGTAGAAGCCGGGCAGACAATCGCCACAGATGGCATCGGAGGTGGCGCTGCAATTGGCCTTCTGG
AATCTGTTGACCACGGCGCAGTCCAGACAAGGCTTGCACTTCTGGAAGCCCCAGTCCTCTTTGAATCTGT
GCAGCCGGCAGGTCACACACTGGGCATCCTCGCCGTATCCGAAGCCACACTCTTTGCTCAGTTCCATGCC
AGGGCCACACTGATTACAGGGCACGCAGTTGCCGGATCTGTCCCGGAACTCTTGCTGTCTGCAATCGCCA
GATTCGGCGGCCGCAGCGAACACCAGGCAGAAGATGTAGCTCAGGGCAATGATGGTCTTCATGGTGGCGC
TAGCAGGCGCGTTTTCGATAGAACCGAGGTGCAGTTGGACCTGGGAGTGGACACCTGTGGAGAGAAAGGC
AAAGTGGATGTTATTCTATAGTGTCACCTAAATCGTATGTGTATGATACATAAGGTTATGTATTAATTGT
AGCCGCGTTCTAACGAAGCCAAGGGGGTGGGCCTATAGACTCTATAGGCGGTACTTACGTCACTCTTGGC
ACGGGGAATCCGCGTTCCAATGCACCGTTCCCGGCCGCGGAGGCTGGATCGGTCCCGGTGTCTTCTATGG
AGGTCAAAACAGCGTGGATGGCGTCTCCAGGCGATCTGACGGTTCACTAAACGAGCTCTGCTTATATAGA
CCTCCCACCGTACACGCCTACCGCCCATTTGCGTCAATGGGGCGGAGTTGTTACGACATTTTGGAAAGTC
CCGTTGATTTTGGTGCCAAAACAAACTCCCATTGACGTCAATGGGGTGGAGACTTGGAAATCCCCGTGAG
TCAAACCGCTATCCACGCCCATTGATGTACTGCCAAAACCGCATCACCATGGTAATAGCGATGACTAATA
CGTAGATGTACTGCCAAGTAGGAAAGTCCCATAAGGTCATGTACTGGGCATAATGCCAGGCGGGCCATTT
ACCGTCATTGACGTCAATAGGGGGCGTACTTGGCATATGATACACTTGATGTACTGCCAAGTGGGCAGTT
TACCGTAAATACTCCACCCATTGACGTCAATGGAAAGTCCCTATTGGCGTTACTATGGGAACATACGTCA
TTATTGACGTCAATGGGCGGGGGTCGTTGGGCGGTCAGCCAGGCGGGCCATTTACCGTAAGTTATGTAAC
GCGGAACTCCATATATGGGCTATGAACTAATGACCCCGTAATTGATTACTATTAATAACTAGTCAATAAT
CAATGCCAACATGGCGGTCATATTGGACATGAGCCAATATAAATGTACATATTATGATATAGATACAACG
TATGCAATGGCCAATAGCCAATATTGATTTATGCTATATAACCAATGAATAATATGGCTAATGGCCAATA
TTGAGTCAACGCCACTGTGCATGAAGCTCGTAATTGTTATCCGCTCACAATTAAGGGCGACACAAAATTT
ATTCTAAATGATAATAAATACTGATAACATCTTATAGTTTGTATTATATTTTGTATTATCGTTGACATGT
ATAATTTTGATATCAAAAACTGATTTTCCCTTTATTATTTTCGAGATTTATTTTCTTAATTCTCTTTAAC
AAACTAGAAATATTGTATATACAAAAAATCATAAATAATAGATGAATAGTTTAATTATAGGTGTTCATCA
ATCGAAAAAGCAACGTATCTTATTTAAAGTGCGTTGCTTTTTTCTCATTTATAAGGTTAAATAATTCTCA
TATATCAAGCAAAGTGACAGGCGCCCTTAAATATTCTGACAAATGCTCTTTCCCTAAACTCCCCCCATAA
AAAAACCCGCCGAAGCGGGTTTTTACGTTATTTGCGGATTAACGATTACTCGTTATCAGAACCGCCCAGG
GGGCCCGAGCTTAAGACTGGCCGTCGTTTTACAACACAGAAAGAGTTTGTAGAAACGCAAAAAGGCCATC
CGTCAGGGGCCTTCTGCTTAGTTTGATGCCTGGCAGTTCCCTACTCTCGCCTTCCGCTTCCTCGCTCACT
GACTCGCTGCGCTCGGTCGTTCGGCTGCGGCGAGCGGTATCAGCTCACTCAAAGGCGGTAATACGGTTAT
CCACAGAATCAGGGGATAACGCAGGAAAGAACATGTGAGCAAAAGGCCAGCAAAAGGCCAGGAACCGTAA
AAAGGCCGCGTTGCTGGCGTTTTTCCATAGGCTCCGCCCCCCTGACGAGCATCACAAAAATCGACGCTCA
AGTCAGAGGTGGCGAAACCCGACAGGACTATAAAGATACCAGGCGTTTCCCCCTGGAAGCTCCCTCGTGC
GCTCTCCTGTTCCGACCCTGCCGCTTACCGGATACCTGTCCGCCTTTCTCCCTTCGGGAAGCGTGGCGCT
TTCTCATAGCTCACGCTGTAGGTATCTCAGTTCGGTGTAGGTCGTTCGCTCCAAGCTGGGCTGTGTGCAC
GAACCCCCCGTTCAGCCCGACCGCTGCGCCTTATCCGGTAACTATCGTCTTGAGTCCAACCCGGTAAGAC
ACGACTTATCGCCACTGGCAGCAGCCACTGGTAACAGGATTAGCAGAGCGAGGTATGTAGGCGGTGCTAC
AGAGTTCTTGAAGTGGTGGGCTAACTACGGCTACACTAGAAGAACAGTATTTGGTATCTGCGCTCTGCTG
AAGCCAGTTACCTTCGGAAAAAGAGTTGGTAGCTCTTGATCCGGCAAACAAACCACCGCTGGTAGCGGTG
GTTTTTTTGTTTGCAAGCAGCAGATTACGCGCAGAAAAAAAGGATCTCAAGAAGATCCTTTGATCTTTTC
TACGGGGTCTGACGCTCAGTGGAACGACGCGCGCGTAACTCACGTTAAGGGATTTTGGTCATGAGCAAGG
GGTGTTATGAGCCATATTCAGGTATAAATGGGCTCGCGATAATGTTCAGAATTGGTTAATTGGTTGTAAC
ACTGACCCCTATTTGTTTATTTTTCTAAATACATTCAAATATGTATCCGCTCATGAGACAATAACCCTGA
TAAATGCTTCAATAATATTGAAAAAGGAAGAATATGAGTATTCAACATTTCCGTGTCGCCCTTATTCCCT
TTTTTGCGGCATTTTGCCTTCCTGTTTTTGCTCACCCAGAAACGCTGGTGAAAGTAAAAGATGCTGAAGA
TCAGTTGGGTGCACGAGTGGGTTACATCGAACTGGATCTCAACAGCGGTAAGATCCTTGAGAGTTTTCGC
CCCGAAGAACGTTTTCCAATGATGAGCACTTTTAAAGTTCTGCTATGTGGCGCGGTATTATCCCGTATTG
ACGCCGGGCAAGAGCAACTCGGTCGCCGCATACACTATTCTCAGAATGACTTGGTTGAGTACTCACCAGT
CACAGAAAAGCATCTTACGGATGGCATGACAGTAAGAGAATTATGCAGTGCTGCCATAACCATGAGTGAT
AACACTGCGGCCAACTTACTTCTGACAACGATCGGAGGACCGAAGGAGCTAACCGCTTTTTTGCACAACA
TGGGGGATCATGTAACTCGCCTTGATCGTTGGGAACCGGAGCTGAATGAAGCCATACCAAACGACGAGCG
TGACACCACGATGCCTGTAGCGATGGCAACAACGTTGCGCAAACTATTAACTGGCGAACTACTTACTCTA
GCTTCCCGGCAACAATTAATAGACTGGATGGAGGCGGATAAAGTTGCAGGACCACTTCTGCGCTCGGCCC
TTCCGGCTGGCTGGTTTATTGCTGATAAATCCGGAGCCGGTGAGCGTGGTTCTCGCGGTATCATCGCAGC
GCTGGGGCCAGATGGTAAGCCCTCCCGTATCGTAGTTATCTACACGACGGGGAGTCAGGCAACTATGGAT
GAACGAAATAGACAGATCGCTGAGATAGGTGCCTCACTGATTAAGCATTGGTAATGACCATGATTACGCC
AAGCTCTAGCTAGAGGTCGACGGTATACAGACATGATAAGATACATTGATGAGTTTGGACAAACCACAAC
TAGAATGCAGTGAAAAAAATGCTTTATTTGTGAAATTTGTGATGCTATTGCTTTATTTGTAACCATTATA
AGCTGCAATAAACAAGTTGGGGTGGGCGAAGAACTCCAGCATGAGATCCCCGCGCTGGAGGATCATCCAG
CCGGCGTCCCGGAAAACGATTCCGAAGCCCAACCTTTCATAGAAGGCGGCGGTGGAATCGAAATCTCGTA
GCACGTGTCAGGCACCGGGCTTGCGGGTCATGCACCAGGTGCGCGGTCCTTCGGGCACCTCGACGTCGGC
GGTGACGGTGAAGCCGAGCCGCTCGTAGAAGGGGAGGTTGCGGGGCGCGGATGTCTCCAGGAAGGCGGGC
ACCCCGGCGCGCTCGGCCGCCTCCACTCCGGGGAGCACGACGGCGCTGCCCAGACCCTTGCCCTGGTGGT
CGGGCGAGACGCCGACGGTGGCCAGGAACCACGCGGGCTCCTTGGGCCGGTGCGGCGCCAGGAGGCCTTC
CATCTGTTGCTGCGCGGCCAGCCGGGAACCGCTCAACTCGGCCATGCGCGGGCCGATCTCGGCGAACACC
GCCCCCGCTTCGACGCTCTCCGGCGTGGTCCAGACCGCCACCGCGGCGCCGTCGTCCGCGACCCACACCT
TGCCGATGTCGAGCCCGACGCGCGTGAGGAAGAGTTCTTGCAGCTCGGTGACCCGCTCGATGTGGCGGTC
CGGATCGACGGTGTGGCGCGTGGCGGGGTAGTCGGCGAACGCGGCGGCGAGGGTGCGTACGGCCCTGGGG
ACGTCGTCGCGGGTGGCGAGGCGCACCGTGGGCTTGTACTCGGTCATGGTTTAGTTCCTCACCTTGTCGT
ATTATACTATGCCGATATACTATGCCGATGATTAATTGTCAACACGTGCTGATCAGATCCGAAAATGGAT
ATACAAGCTCCCGGGAGCTTTTTGCAAAAGCCTAGGCCTCCAAAAAAGCCTCCTCACTACTTCTGGAATA
GCTCAGAGGCAGAGGCGGC
