>Addgene plasmid #156533 | pD649-HAsp-TNFRSF19-Fc(DAPA)-AviTag-6xHis | depositor partial sequence | sequence record 302176 | insert (extracellular domain)
GAATCTGGCGATTGCAGACAGCAAGAGTTCCGGGACAGATCCGGCAACTGCGTGCCCTGTAATCAGTGTG
GCCCTGGCATGGAACTGAGCAAAGAGTGTGGCTTCGGATACGGCGAGGATGCCCAGTGTGTGACCTGCCG
GCTGCACAGATTCAAAGAGGACTGGGGCTTCCAGAAGTGCAAGCCTTGTCTGGACTGCGCCGTGGTCAAC
AGATTCCAGAAGGCCAATTGCAGCGCCACCTCCGATGCCATCTGTGGCGATTGTCTGCCCGGCTTCTACA
GAAAGACCAAGCTCGTGGGATTCCAGGACATGGAATGCGTGCCATGTGGCGACCCTCCACCTCCTTATGA
ACCTCACTGCGCCAGCAAAGTGAACCTGGTCAAGATCGCCAGCACCGCCAGCTCTCCAAGAGACACAGCT
CTT
